Addgene plasmid #138372: p5E-161K enhancer-ETS-CORE-MUT
Purpose: Gateway compatible 5' entry clone contains human modified 161k enhancer sequence. with ETS binding sites mutated
Depositing lab: Nathan Lawson. Depositing organization: University of Massachusetts, Worcester. Publication: Genomic Characterization of Endothelial Enhancers Reveals a Multifunctional Role for NR2F2 in Regulation of Arteriovenous Gene Expression. Sissaoui S, Yu J, Yan A, Li R, Zhu LJ, Kucukural A, Yukselen O, Lawson ND. Circ Res. 2020 Feb 17. doi: 10.1161/CIRCRESAHA.119.316075. PubMed 32065070.
Backbone
  Vector backbone: pDONRP4-P1R
  Backbone manufacturer: ThermoFisher
  Backbone size w/o insert (bp): 2643
  Total vector size (bp): 3634
  Modifications to backbone: none
  Vector type: Gateway compatible
Growth in bacteria
  Bacterial resistance: Kanamycin, 50 μg/mL
  Growth temperature: 37°C
  Growth strain: DH5alpha
  Copy number: Unknown
Gene/Insert
  Gene/Insert name: human 161K human enhancer with ETS bind sites mutated
  Species: H. sapiens (human)
  Insert size (bp): 991
  Mutation: ETS factor binding sites mutated
  Promoter: NONE
  Cloning method: Gateway Cloning
  Sequencing primers: 5′ puc-M13 F; 3′ puc-M13 R
Terms and licenses: Academic/Nonprofit Terms; Industry Terms: Not Available to Industry
Depositor comments: This plasmid was constructed to functionally validate ETS factor binding sites in the 161K human enhancer.
How to cite: p5E-161K enhancer-ETS-CORE-MUT was a gift from Nathan Lawson (Addgene plasmid # 138372 ; http://n2t.net/addgene:138372 ; RRID:Addgene_138372)
