[The description below was written by a language model from this plasmid's Addgene catalogue record and pLannotate feature annotations shown in this document.]
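Description:
p5E-161K enhancer-ETS-CORE-MUT is a Gateway-compatible 5' entry clone built by BP recombination into the pDONR P4-P1R donor backbone, giving a plasmid of about 3.6 kb. It is maintained in E. coli through a high-copy ColE1/pUC-type origin and selected with kanamycin via an aminoglycoside phosphotransferase (KanR) gene. The backbone also carries rrnB T1 and T2 transcription terminators upstream of the recombination cassette, which insulate the insert from read-through transcription. A T7 promoter lies downstream of the cassette, and M13 forward and reverse sites are recorded as sequencing primer sites. Short matches annotated as lacI, lacZα and RSF ori fragments appear to be backbone remnants or incidental hits rather than functional elements.

The payload is a 991 bp human "161K" enhancer in which the ETS transcription factor binding sites have been mutated. It has no promoter of its own. In both the depositor and sequenced records, which agree closely, the insert occupies the unannotated interval between an attL-type site containing the attB4 core and an attR1 site. This is the attL4/attR1 arrangement expected of a 5' entry clone, even though the automated annotation labels the left site as an attL1 fragment. These sites allow the enhancer to be placed in the 5' position of a multisite Gateway LR reaction, upstream of a middle-entry element and into a destination vector; the record does not specify which partner elements were used. According to the depositor, the plasmid was made to test the function of the ETS binding sites in this enhancer, as part of a study of endothelial enhancers and arteriovenous gene regulation. It would most naturally be compared with the unmutated enhancer.
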