Features (pLannotate 1.2.2; 10 found; start..end, strand, type, name):
    121..213     +  CDS            lacI (fragment): lac repressor; lacI; The lac repressor binds to the lac operator to inhibit transcription in E. coli. This inhibition can be relieved by adding lactose or isopropyl-β-D-thiogalactopyranoside (IPTG).
    268..295     -  terminator     rrnB T2 terminator: transcription terminator T2 from the E. coli rrnB gene
    427..470     +  terminator     rrnB T1 terminator: Escherichia coli rrnB; transcription terminator T1 from the E. coli rrnB gene
    517..553     -  CDS            lacZα (fragment): LacZα fragment of β-galactosidase; lacZ fragment
    592..677     +  protein_bind   attL1 (fragment): mutant version of attL; recombination site for the Gateway® LR reaction LR Clonase™
    668..688     +  protein_bind   attB4: mutant version of attB; core recombination site for the Gateway® BP reaction BP Clonase™
   1680..1803    +  protein_bind   attR1: mutant version of attR; recombination site for the Gateway® LR reaction LR Clonase™
   1876..1894    -  promoter       T7 promoter: promoter for bacteriophage T7 RNA polymerase
   2028..2837    +  CDS            KanR: aminoglycoside phosphotransferase; aph(3')-Ia; confers resistance to kanamycin in bacteria or G418 (Geneticin®) in eukaryotes
   2984..3572    +  rep_origin     ori: high-copy-number ColE1/pMB1/pBR322/pUC origin of replication
>Addgene plasmid #138372 | p5E-161K enhancer-ETS-CORE-MUT | depositor full sequence | sequence record 267199 | 161k human enhancer with ETS factor binding sties mutated
CTTTCCTGCGTTATCCCCTGATTCTGTGGATAACCGTATTACCGCCTTTGAGTGAGCTGATACCGCTCGC
CGCAGCCGAACGACCGAGCGCAGCGAGTCAGTGAGCGAGGAAGCGGAAGAGCGCCCAATACGCAAACCGC
CTCTCCCCGCGCGTTGGCCGATTCATTAATGCAGCTGGCACGACAGGTTTCCCGACTGGAAAGCGGGCAG
TGAGCGCAACGCAATTAATACGCGTACCGCTAGCCAGGAAGAGTTTGTAGAAACGCAAAAAGGCCATCCG
TCAGGATGGCCTTCTGCTTAGTTTGATGCCTGGCAGTTTATGGCGGGCGTCCTGCCCGCCACCCTCCGGG
CCGTTGCTTCACAACGTTCAAATCCGCTCCCGGCGGATTTGTCCTACTCAGGAGAGCGTTCACCGACAAA
CAACAGATAAAACGAAAGGCCCAGTCTTCCGACTGAGCCTTTCGTTTTATTTGATGCCTGGCAGTTCCCT
ACTCTCGCGTTAACGCTAGCATGGATGTTTTCCCAGTCACGACGTTGTAAAACGACGGCCAGTCTTAAGC
TCGGGCCCGCGTTAACGCTACCATGGAGCTCCAAATAATGATTTTATTTTGACTGATAGTGACCTGTTCG
TTGCAACAAATTGATAAGCAATGCTTTTTTATAATGCCAACTTTGTATAGAAAAGTTGGGCTGCTGATTC
ATATCCCAGTGAGGTCATCTGAATTTTGGGGGACCTCAAATAGAAATCATATGGGGGAAAGAATGAGCCT
AGCTCAAACCAGACAGGCTGAGAGCTTATCTTGCCAGGACATAGGCTCCCCGGTGGGTGGGGGAGATGGC
CATTGCTGCCTTTCTTTCCTTCCCCACTGAATTTAAGCAGATGCAGTTAGTCACTGTGCAAAGGAGTATG
TGCAAATCTAAGTATTCATGTTTATGTGTGGTTGTCAGGTCTAAATCAGCCAGGCAGTAATTTCTCTGGG
AGCCCAATGTAGGCACTAAATTTTGCACTCAACCACCGAATGGTCCACATGCCCCTTAATCTGTCTTCCT
GCAGGAGGGCTCCCTTGGCACCATCCTGCCTGAACTTGGGGCCAGCCTTTCACTGGAGCCCCTTCCCGTG
AATTATGGCCTACAGCATGGGGGCTGAATAGAAAAAAAAAAACCCTCCAGAAATTCAACTGGAAGGGCTG
ACCGGAATTCAACCTAATGTTGAGAATAGCAGGAAAGCTTCTATTATTCTACTTCATTCTATCTGCTATG
AGGCAGTGCGGTCGCCTGGAGTCGACTGAGCTTAACTCATTACGCTGGATTACGGAGTCACAGCCATGGT
GCCTGCTAAAGCCAAATATCTCACTCCTGAGACTCACTACACTTCCTGATAGGATGCACTTGCGTGTCTC
CTAGTGACCTTAAACACTAATAAAGGAGTCATAATATGACCTAGACAAGACCTAGGAGCCAATCAGAATG
CAAATGATTGATGGGAGTGCTTTTGGTTATCTACTGTTTGTCCTGACGCTTGGCGTGGTTCTTTGTATTA
TGATTGTGTGGGCAGTAGGCTTAAAAATACATACAGGCATTGCTTTCCACATTGTTGAAGGTTAATCCTA
AGGTGTGGCAAAGAAACTATATTTTATAGACTGGAACCTCATGGGCACCAGCTAGTTTTTGCTCTTCCTC
AAGTTTGTACAAAAAAGTTGAACGAGAAACGTAAAATGATATAAATATCAATATATTAAATTAGATTTTG
CATAAAAAACAGACTACATAATACTGTAAAACACAACATATGCAGTCACTATGAATCAACTACTTAGATG
GTATTAGTGACCTGTAGAATTCGAGCTCTAGAGCTGCAGGGCGGCCGCGATATCCCCTATAGTGAGTCGT
ATTACATGGTCATAGCTGTTTCCTGGCAGCTCTGGCCCGTGTCTCAAAATCTCTGATGTTACATTGCACA
AGATAAAAATATATCATCATGAACAATAAAACTGTCTGCTTACATAAACAGTAATACAAGGGGTGTTATG
AGCCATATTCAACGGGAAACGTCGAGGCCGCGATTAAATTCCAACATGGATGCTGATTTATATGGGTATA
AATGGGCTCGCGATAATGTCGGGCAATCAGGTGCGACAATCTATCGCTTGTATGGGAAGCCCGATGCGCC
AGAGTTGTTTCTGAAACATGGCAAAGGTAGCGTTGCCAATGATGTTACAGATGAGATGGTCAGACTAAAC
TGGCTGACGGAATTTATGCCTCTTCCGACCATCAAGCATTTTATCCGTACTCCTGATGATGCATGGTTAC
TCACCACTGCGATCCCCGGAAAAACAGCATTCCAGGTATTAGAAGAATATCCTGATTCAGGTGAAAATAT
TGTTGATGCGCTGGCAGTGTTCCTGCGCCGGTTGCATTCGATTCCTGTTTGTAATTGTCCTTTTAACAGC
GATCGCGTATTTCGTCTCGCTCAGGCGCAATCACGAATGAATAACGGTTTGGTTGATGCGAGTGATTTTG
ATGACGAGCGTAATGGCTGGCCTGTTGAACAAGTCTGGAAAGAAATGCATAAACTTTTGCCATTCTCACC
GGATTCAGTCGTCACTCATGGTGATTTCTCACTTGATAACCTTATTTTTGACGAGGGGAAATTAATAGGT
TGTATTGATGTTGGACGAGTCGGAATCGCAGACCGATACCAGGATCTTGCCATCCTATGGAACTGCCTCG
GTGAGTTTTCTCCTTCATTACAGAAACGGCTTTTTCAAAAATATGGTATTGATAATCCTGATATGAATAA
ATTGCAGTTTCATTTGATGCTCGATGAGTTTTTCTAATCAGAATTGGTTAATTGGTTGTAACACTGGCAG
AGCATTACGCTGACTTGACGGGACGGCGCAAGCTCATGACCAAAATCCCTTAACGTGAGTTACGCGTCGT
TCCACTGAGCGTCAGACCCCGTAGAAAAGATCAAAGGATCTTCTTGAGATCCTTTTTTTCTGCGCGTAAT
CTGCTGCTTGCAAACAAAAAAACCACCGCTACCAGCGGTGGTTTGTTTGCCGGATCAAGAGCTACCAACT
CTTTTTCCGAAGGTAACTGGCTTCAGCAGAGCGCAGATACCAAATACTGTCCTTCTAGTGTAGCCGTAGT
TAGGCCACCACTTCAAGAACTCTGTAGCACCGCCTACATACCTCGCTCTGCTAATCCTGTTACCAGTGGC
TGCTGCCAGTGGCGATAAGTCGTGTCTTACCGGGTTGGACTCAAGACGATAGTTACCGGATAAGGCGCAG
CGGTCGGGCTGAACGGGGGGTTCGTGCACACAGCCCAGCTTGGAGCGAACGACCTACACCGAACTGAGAT
ACCTACAGCGTGAGCATTGAGAAAGCGCCACGCTTCCCGAAGGGAGAAAGGCGGACAGGTATCCGGTAAG
CGGCAGGGTCGGAACAGGAGAGCGCACGAGGGAGCTTCCAGGGGGAAACGCCTGGTATCTTTATAGTCCT
GTCGGGTTTCGCCACCTCTGACTTGAGCGTCGATTTTTGTGATGCTCGTCAGGGGGGCGGAGCCTATGGA
AAAACGCCAGCAACGCGGCCTTTTTACGGTTCCTGGCCTTTTGCTGGCCTTTTGCTCACATGTT
