Features (pLannotate 1.2.2; 11 found; start..end, strand, type, name):
      1..127     +  rep_origin     RSF ori (fragment): Plasmids containing the RSF 1030 origin of replication can be propagated in E. coli cells that contain additional plasmids with compatible origins.
    129..221     +  CDS            lacI (fragment): lac repressor; lacI; The lac repressor binds to the lac operator to inhibit transcription in E. coli. This inhibition can be relieved by adding lactose or isopropyl-β-D-thiogalactopyranoside (IPTG).
    276..303     -  terminator     rrnB T2 terminator: transcription terminator T2 from the E. coli rrnB gene
    435..478     +  terminator     rrnB T1 terminator: Escherichia coli rrnB; transcription terminator T1 from the E. coli rrnB gene
    525..561     -  CDS            lacZα (fragment): LacZα fragment of β-galactosidase; lacZ fragment
    600..685     +  protein_bind   attL1 (fragment): mutant version of attL; recombination site for the Gateway® LR reaction LR Clonase™
    676..696     +  protein_bind   attB4: mutant version of attB; core recombination site for the Gateway® BP reaction BP Clonase™
   1687..1810    +  protein_bind   attR1: mutant version of attR; recombination site for the Gateway® LR reaction LR Clonase™
   1883..1901    -  promoter       T7 promoter: promoter for bacteriophage T7 RNA polymerase
   2035..2844    +  CDS            KanR: aminoglycoside phosphotransferase; aph(3')-Ia; confers resistance to kanamycin in bacteria or G418 (Geneticin®) in eukaryotes
   2991..3579    +  rep_origin     ori: high-copy-number ColE1/pMB1/pBR322/pUC origin of replication
>Addgene plasmid #138372 | p5E-161K enhancer-ETS-CORE-MUT | addgene full sequence | sequence record 272008 | Addgene NGS Result
CACATGTTCTTTCCTGCGTTATCCCCTGATTCTGTGGATAACCGTATTACCGCCTTTGAGTGAGCTGATA
CCGCTCGCCGCAGCCGAACGACCGAGCGCAGCGAGTCAGTGAGCGAGGAAGCGGAAGAGCGCCCAATACG
CAAACCGCCTCTCCCCGCGCGTTGGCCGATTCATTAATGCAGCTGGCACGACAGGTTTCCCGACTGGAAA
GCGGGCAGTGAGCGCAACGCAATTAATACGCGTACCGCTAGCCAGGAAGAGTTTGTAGAAACGCAAAAAG
GCCATCCGTCAGGATGGCCTTCTGCTTAGTTTGATGCCTGGCAGTTTATGGCGGGCGTCCTGCCCGCCAC
CCTCCGGGCCGTTGCTTCACAACGTTCAAATCCGCTCCCGGCGGATTTGTCCTACTCAGGAGAGCGTTCA
CCGACAAACAACAGATAAAACGAAAGGCCCAGTCTTCCGACTGAGCCTTTCGTTTTATTTGATGCCTGGC
AGTTCCCTACTCTCGCGTTAACGCTAGCATGGATGTTTTCCCAGTCACGACGTTGTAAAACGACGGCCAG
TCTTAAGCTCGGGCCCGAGTTAACGCTACCATGGAGCTCCAAATAATGATTTTATTTTGACTGATAGTGA
CCTGTTCGTTGCAACAAATTGATAAGCAATGCTTTTTTATAATGCCAACTTTGTATAGAAAAGTTGGGCT
GCTGATTCATATCCCAGTGAGGTCATCTGAATTTTGGGGGACCTCAAATAGAAATCATATGGGGGAAAGA
ATGAGCCTAGCTCAAACCAGACAGGCTGAGAGCTTATCTTGCCAGGACATAGGCTCCCCGGTGGGTGGGG
GAGATGGCCATTGCTGCCTTTCTTTCCTTCCCCACTGAATTTAAGCAGATGCAGTTAGTCACTGTGCAAA
GGAGTATGTGCAAATCTAAGTATTCATGTTTATGTGTGGTTGTCAGGTCTAAATCAGCCAGGCAGTAATT
TCTCTGGGAGCCCAATGTAGGCACTAAATTTTGCACTCAACCACCGAATGGTCCACATGCCCCTTAATCT
GTCTTCCTGCAGGAGGGCTCCCTTGGCACCATCCTGCCTGAACTTGGGGCCAGCCTTTCACTGGAGCCCC
TTCCCGTGAATTATGGCCTACAGCATGGGGGCTGAATAGAAAAAAAAAACCCTCCAGAAATTCAACTGGA
AGGGCTGACCGGAATTCAACCTAATGTTGAGAATAGCAGGAAAGCTTCTATTATTCTACTTCATTCTATC
TGCTATGAGGCAGTGCGGTCGCCTGGAGTCGACTGAGCTTAACTCATTACGCTGGATTACGGAGTCACAG
CCATGGTGCCTGCTAAAGCCAAATATCTCACTCCTGAGACTCACTACACTTCCTGATAGGATGCACTTGC
GTGTCTCCTAGTGACCTTAAACACTAATAAAGGAGTCATAATATGACCTAGACAAGACCTAGGAGCCAAT
CAGAATGCAAATGATTGATGGGAGTGCTTTTGGTTATCTACTGTTTGTCCTGACGCTTGGCGTGGTTCTT
TGTATTATGATTGTGTGGGCAGTAGGCTTAAAAATACATACAGGCATTGCTTTCCACATTGTTGAAGGTT
AATCCTAAGGTGTGGCAAAGAAACTATATTTTATAGACTGGAACCTCATGGGCACCAGCTAGTTTTTGCT
CTTCCTCAAGTTTGTACAAAAAAGTTGAACGAGAAACGTAAAATGATATAAATATCAATATATTAAATTA
GATTTTGCATAAAAAACAGACTACATAATACTGTAAAACACAACATATGCAGTCACTATGAACCAACTAC
TTAGATGGTATTAGTGACCTGTAGAATTCGAGCTCTAGAGCTGCAGGGCGGCCGCGATATCCCCTATAGT
GAGTCGTATTACATGGTCATAGCTGTTTCCTGGCAGCTCTGGCCCGTGTCTCAAAATCTCTGATGTTACA
TTGCACAAGATAAAAATATATCATCATGAACAATAAAACTGTCTGCTTACATAAACAGTAATACAAGGGG
TGTTATGAGCCATATTCAACGGGAAACGTCGAGGCCGCGATTAAATTCCAACATGGATGCTGATTTATAT
GGGTATAAATGGGCTCGCGATAATGTCGGGCAATCAGGTGCGACAATCTATCGCTTGTATGGGAAGCCCG
ATGCGCCAGAGTTGTTTCTGAAACATGGCAAAGGTAGCGTTGCCAATGATGTTACAGATGAGATGGTCAG
ACTAAACTGGCTGACGGAATTTATGCCTCTTCCGACCATCAAGCATTTTATCCGTACTCCTGATGATGCA
TGGTTACTCACCACTGCGATCCCCGGAAAAACAGCATTCCAGGTATTAGAAGAATATCCTGATTCAGGTG
AAAATATTGTTGATGCGCTGGCAGTGTTCCTGCGCCGGTTGCATTCGATTCCTGTTTGTAATTGTCCTTT
TAACAGCGATCGCGTATTTCGTCTCGCTCAGGCGCAATCACGAATGAATAACGGTTTGGTTGATGCGAGT
GATTTTGATGACGAGCGTAATGGCTGGCCTGTTGAACAAGTCTGGAAAGAAATGCATAAACTTTTGCCAT
TCTCACCGGATTCAGTCGTCACTCATGGTGATTTCTCACTTGATAACCTTATTTTTGACGAGGGGAAATT
AATAGGTTGTATTGATGTTGGACGAGTCGGAATCGCAGACCGATACCAGGATCTTGCCATCCTATGGAAC
TGCCTCGGTGAGTTTTCTCCTTCATTACAGAAACGGCTTTTTCAAAAATATGGTATTGATAATCCTGATA
TGAATAAATTGCAGTTTCATTTGATGCTCGATGAGTTTTTCTAATCAGAATTGGTTAATTGGTTGTAACA
CTGGCAGAGCATTACGCTGACTTGACGGGACGGCGCAAGCTCATGACCAAAATCCCTTAACGTGAGTTAC
GCGTCGTTCCACTGAGCGTCAGACCCCGTAGAAAAGATCAAAGGATCTTCTTGAGATCCTTTTTTTCTGC
GCGTAATCTGCTGCTTGCAAACAAAAAAACCACCGCTACCAGCGGTGGTTTGTTTGCCGGATCAAGAGCT
ACCAACTCTTTTTCCGAAGGTAACTGGCTTCAGCAGAGCGCAGATACCAAATACTGTTCTTCTAGTGTAG
CCGTAGTTAGGCCACCACTTCAAGAACTCTGTAGCACCGCCTACATACCTCGCTCTGCTAATCCTGTTAC
CAGTGGCTGCTGCCAGTGGCGATAAGTCGTGTCTTACCGGGTTGGACTCAAGACGATAGTTACCGGATAA
GGCGCAGCGGTCGGGCTGAACGGGGGGTTCGTGCACACAGCCCAGCTTGGAGCGAACGACCTACACCGAA
CTGAGATACCTACAGCGTGAGCTATGAGAAAGCGCCACGCTTCCCGAAGGGAGAAAGGCGGACAGGTATC
CGGTAAGCGGCAGGGTCGGAACAGGAGAGCGCACGAGGGAGCTTCCAGGGGGAAACGCCTGGTATCTTTA
TAGTCCTGTCGGGTTTCGCCACCTCTGACTTGAGCGTCGATTTTTGTGATGCTCGTCAGGGGGGCGGAGC
CTATGGAAAAACGCCAGCAACGCGGCCTTTTTACGGTTCCTGGCCTTTTGCTGGCCTTTTGCT
